>Addgene plasmid #33240 | pcDNA1 Flag ATXN1[85Q]-S776A | addgene partial sequence | sequence record 82877 | CMV-F 5'-CGCAAATGGGCGGTAGGCGTG-3'
AGAACCCACTGCTTACTGGCTTATCGAAATTAATACGACTCACTATAGGGAGACCCAAGCTTGGTACCGA
GCTCGGATCCACTAGGTAACGGCCGCCAGTGTGCTGGAATTCCGTGACTTTCCGTTTATCATGACTAAAA
TCAGAGCCATCCAGACAGTGAAACAGTCACCGTGGAGGGGGGACGGCGAAAAATGGACTACAAAGACGAC
GACGACAAAAAATCCAACCAAGAGCGGAGCAACGAATGCCTGCCTCCCAAGAAGCGCGAGATCCCCGCCA
CCAGCCGGTCCTCCGAGGAGAAGGCCCCTACCCTGCCCAGCGACAACCACCGGGTGGAGGGCACAGCATG
GCTCCCGGGCAACCCTGGTGGCCGGGGCCACGGGGGCGGGAGGCATGGGCCGGCAGGGACCTCGGTGGAG
CTTGGTTTACAACAGGGAATAGGTTTACACAAAGCATTGTCCACAGGGCTGGACTACTCCCCGCCCAGCG
CTCCCAGGTCTGTCCCCGTGGCCACCACGCTGCCTGCCGCGTACGCCACCCCGCAGCCAGGGACCCCGGT
GTCCCCCGTACAGTACGCTCACCTGCCGCACACCTTCCAGTTCATTGGGTCCTCCCAATACAGTGGAACC
TATGCCAGCTTCATCCCATCACAGCTGATCCCCCCAACCGCCAACCCCGTCACCAGTGCAGTGGCCTCGG
CCGCAGGGGCCACCACTCCATCCCAGCGCTCCCAGCTGGAGGCCTATTCCACTCTGCTGGCCAACATGGG
CAGTCTGAGCCAGACGCCGGGACAC
