>Addgene plasmid #33240 | pcDNA1 Flag ATXN1[85Q]-S776A | addgene partial sequence | sequence record 82889 | SV40-splice-R2 5'-CACAAACAATTAGAATCAGTAG-3'
ATTTTATATTTACCTTAGAGCTTTAAATCTCTGTAGGTAGTTTGTCCAATTATGTCACACCACAGAAGTA
AGGTTCCTTCACAAAGATCCTCTAGCATTTAGGTGACACTATAGAATAGGGCCCTCTAGATGCATGCTCG
AGGTCGACGGTATCGATAAGCTTCTACTTGCCTACATTAGACCGGCCTTCAATGCAAATCTTAACCTCCT
GAGGAATTAGAGAAGGCTTAGGAAGAGTCAAAGGTGGTTCGTCTTCTGACTTCTCCAGTTTGCGGCTCTC
TGGCGCCGCCCACCTCCTCTTCCTCGTTGCCGCGGGCTTGCTGGGTTCTATTTTGGTGAGGAAGGGCGCT
GCAGGCAATCCCATTTTCTCTGGAAACTTCAGTTCGCCATTCTCAGAGAGCATCTGGGCACTCCCCTGGT
TGATTCCGTTTTCCTGCTCGGCATACCTGTGTCTGCTGCCCGCCAGGCCGTCGGCCTTTGAGTGCTTCAG
CAGGACGCTGGCGGGATCCACGGGCTGGCCCTTTTTAACAGAGCCGTTCTTCAGGTTCTTGAGGGTAAGC
GAGATGCAGACATCCCCAACTGAGAGTTTGGAACACGGCAAATCAAAGAGCTGGCTGGTTCTCTCCGGAC
AGCAGGATGACCAGCCCTGTCCAAACACAAAAAAAGGATACTCTACCAAAACTTCAACGCTGACCTGGGC
TCGGTGCTCCCCGACGGCGAACTGTATCACGGCCACGCCCGGGCTATGGCTGTCTTCAATCCTCTCTACG
GTGCTGGAGTCGATCTTCAGGTCGTTGCTTATCTCTGCACTCTGGATGAAAATCTTCTGT
