>Addgene plasmid #33240 | pcDNA1 Flag ATXN1[85Q]-S776A | addgene partial sequence | sequence record 83642 | T7 5'-TAATACGACTCACTATAGGG-3'
CACTAGTAACGGCCGCCAGTGTGCTGGAATTCCGTGACTTTCCGTTTATCAGACTAAAATCAGAGCCATC
CAGACAGTGAAACAGTCACCGTGGAGGGGGGACGGCGAAAAATGGACTACAAAGACGACGACGACAAAAA
ATCCAACCAAGAGCGGAGCAACGAATGCCTGCCTCCCAAGAAGCGCGAGATCCCCGCCACCAGCCGGTCC
TCCGAGGAGAAGGCCCCTACCCTGCCCAGCGACAACCACCGGGTGGAGGGCACAGCATGGCTCCCGGGCA
ACCCTGGTGGCCGGGGCCACGGGGGCGGGAGGCATGGGCCGGCAGGGACCTCGGTGGAGCTTGGTTTACA
ACAGGGAATAGGTTTACACAAAGCATTGTCCACAGGGCTGGACTACTCCCCGCCCAGCGCTCCCAGGTCT
GTCCCCGTGGCCACCACGCTGCCTGCCGCGTACGCCACCCCGCAGCCAGGGACCCCGGTGTCCCCCGTAC
AGTACGCTCACCTGCCGCACACCTTCCAGTTCATTGGGTCCTCCCAATACAGTGGAACCTATGCCAGCTT
CATCCCATCACAGCTGATCCCCCCAACCGCCAACCCCGTCACCAGTGCAGTGGCCTCGGCCGCAGGGGCC
ACCACTCCATCCCAGCGCTCCCAGCTGGAGGCCTATTCCACTCTGCTGGCCAACATGGGCAGTCTGAGCC
AGACGCCGGGACACAAGGCTGAGCAGCAGCAGCAGCAGCAGCAGCAGCAGCAGCAGCAGCAGCAGCAGCA
GCAGCAGCAGCAGCAGCAGCAGCAGCAGCAGCAGCAGCAGCAGCAGCAGCAGCAGCAGCAGCAGCAGCAG
CAGCAGCAGCAGCAGCAGCAGCAGCAGCAGCAGCAGCAGCAGCAGCAGCAGCAGCAGCAGCAGCAGCAGC
AGCAGCAGCAGCAGCAGCAGCAGCAGCAGCAGCAGCAGCAGCAGCAGCAGCAGCAGCAGCAGCAGCAGCA
C
