[The description below was written by a language model from this plasmid's Addgene catalogue record.]
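Description:
pcDNA1 Flag ATXN1[85Q]-S776A is a mammalian expression plasmid built on the Invitrogen pcDNA1.1 backbone. It is maintained in E. coli as a high-copy plasmid under ampicillin selection. The record gives no feature table, so the origin of replication, polyadenylation signal and other backbone elements are not itemised, and the cloning method is listed as unknown.

The payload is a human Ataxin-1 (ATXN1) coding sequence of about 2.6 kb, transcribed from the CMV promoter, a strong constitutive promoter suited to transient expression in transfected mammalian cells. A FLAG epitope supplied by the backbone is fused to the N terminus of the protein, allowing detection and immunoprecipitation with anti-FLAG antibodies. The insert carries two notable changes: an expanded polyglutamine tract of 85 glutamines, and an S776A substitution that replaces serine 776 with alanine, which cannot be phosphorylated. The record also notes that the insert has no stop codon of its own, so translation presumably terminates in downstream vector sequence, which may add a few extra residues at the C terminus.

ATXN1 is the gene whose polyglutamine expansion underlies spinocerebellar ataxia type 1 (SCA1), and the associated publication concerns the interaction of Ataxin-1 with the transcriptional repressor Capicua in native complexes and its role in SCA1 neuropathology. The construct is therefore suited to expressing a tagged, expanded Ataxin-1 that lacks serine 776, for example to compare its protein interactions and complex formation with other forms of Ataxin-1.
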