Addgene plasmid #33240: pcDNA1 Flag ATXN1[85Q]-S776A
Depositing lab: Huda Zoghbi. Depositing organization: Baylor College of Medicine. Publication: ATAXIN-1 interacts with the repressor Capicua in its native complex to cause SCA1 neuropathology. Lam YC, Bowman AB, Jafar-Nejad P, Lim J, Richman R, Fryer JD, Hyun ED, Duvick LA, Orr HT, Botas J, Zoghbi HY. Cell. 2006 Dec 29;127(7):1335-47. 10.1016/j.cell.2006.11.038 PubMed 17190598.
Backbone
  Vector backbone: pcDNA1.1
  Backbone manufacturer: Invitrogen
  Vector type: Mammalian Expression
Growth in bacteria
  Bacterial resistance: Ampicillin, 100 μg/mL
  Growth temperature: 37°C
  Growth strain: DH10B
  Copy number: High Copy
Gene/Insert
  Gene/Insert name: Ataxin-1 (alt name: ATXN1)
  Species: H. sapiens (human)
  Insert size (bp): 2604
  Mutation: insert contains a stretch of 85 Glutamines and no stop codon and a S776A mutation
  GenBank ID: NM_000332
  Entrez Gene: ATXN1 (a.k.a. ATX1, D6S504E, SCA1)
  Promoter: CMV
  Tag / fusion protein: flag (N terminal on backbone)
  Cloning method: Unknown
  Sequencing primers: 5′ CMV-F
Terms and licenses: Academic/Nonprofit Terms; Industry Terms: Not Available to Industry
How to cite: pcDNA1 Flag ATXN1[85Q]-S776A was a gift from Huda Zoghbi (Addgene plasmid # 33240 ; http://n2t.net/addgene:33240 ; RRID:Addgene_33240)
